Addgene plasmid #41607: pFA6a-His3MX6-PGAL1
Depositing lab: John Pringle. Depositing organization: University of North Carolina at Chapel Hill. Publication: Additional modules for versatile and economical PCR-based gene deletion and modification in Saccharomyces cerevisiae. Longtine MS, McKenzie A 3rd, Demarini DJ, Shah NG, Wach A, Brachat A, Philippsen P, Pringle JR. Yeast. 1998 Jul;14(10):953-61. 10.1002/(SICI)1097-0061(199807)14:10<953::AID-YEA293>3.0.CO;2-U PubMed 9717241.
Backbone
  Vector backbone: pFA6a
  Vector type: Yeast genomic targeting
  Selectable markers: HIS3
Growth in bacteria
  Bacterial resistance: Ampicillin, 100 μg/mL
  Growth temperature: 37°C
  Growth strain: DH5alpha
  Copy number: Unknown
Gene/Insert
  Gene/Insert name: GAL1 promoter (alt name: GAL1)
  Species: S. cerevisiae (budding yeast)
  Insert size (bp): 1925
  Entrez Gene: GAL1 (a.k.a. YBR020W)
  Tag / fusion protein: A. gossypii translation elongation factor 1a gene terminator (N terminal on insert); S. kluyveri His3 reverse orientation (N terminal on insert); A. gossypii translation elongation factor 1a gene promoter (N terminal on insert)
  Cloning method: Restriction Enzyme; 5′ cloning site BglII (not destroyed); 3′ cloning site PacI (not destroyed)
  Sequencing primers: 5′ T7_promoter; 3′ Sp6_primer
Terms and licenses: Academic/Nonprofit Terms; Industry Terms: Not Available to Industry
How to cite: pFA6a-His3MX6-PGAL1 was a gift from John Pringle (Addgene plasmid # 41607 ; http://n2t.net/addgene:41607 ; RRID:Addgene_41607)
