[The description below was written by a language model from this plasmid's Addgene catalogue record and pLannotate feature annotations shown in this document.]
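Description:
pFA6a-His3MX6-PGAL1 is a PCR-template plasmid for yeast genomic targeting, built on the pFA6a backbone. It is not designed to replicate in yeast: the feature table shows no yeast origin or centromere, only a high-copy ColE1/pUC-type bacterial origin and an ampicillin-resistance gene (bla with its own promoter) for propagation in E. coli. Short annotated fragments of bom, rop and lacI are backbone remnants rather than functional elements. SP6 and T7 phage promoters flank the insert and serve as sequencing primer sites.

The payload, cloned between retained BglII and PacI sites and recorded as about 1.9 kb, has two parts. The first is the His3MX6 marker, in which a HIS3-type open reading frame is placed between the Ashbya gossypii TEF (translation elongation factor 1α) promoter and terminator. The catalogue gives the source of this gene as S. kluyveri, whereas the automated annotation matched it to the S. cerevisiae His3 protein by similarity. A heterologous marker limits recombination with the native HIS3 locus while still complementing histidine auxotrophy. The second part is the S. cerevisiae GAL1 promoter, a Gal4-regulated, galactose-inducible promoter. The marker lies on the opposite strand to the GAL1 promoter, so the two are transcribed divergently and the promoter reads outward at the end of the module.

As the associated publication title indicates, the plasmid belongs to a set of modules for PCR-based gene deletion and modification in S. cerevisiae. The cassette is typically amplified with primers carrying homology to a chromosomal target and integrated by homologous recombination just upstream of a gene, with selection for histidine prototrophy. This places the gene under galactose-inducible control for regulated overexpression or shut-off.
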