Features (pLannotate 1.2.2; 13 found; start..end, strand, type, name):
      1..19      -  promoter       SP6 promoter: promoter for bacteriophage SP6 RNA polymerase
     82..133     -  misc_feature   bom (fragment): basis of mobility region from pBR322
    235..270     -  CDS            rop (fragment): Rop protein, which maintains plasmids at low copy number; rop
    365..469     +  promoter       AmpR promoter: bla
    470..1330    +  CDS            AmpR: β-lactamase; bla; confers resistance to ampicillin, carbenicillin, and related antibiotics
   1501..2089    +  rep_origin     ori: high-copy-number ColE1/pMB1/pBR322/pUC origin of replication
   2272..2325    +  CDS            lacI (fragment): lac repressor; lacI; The lac repressor binds to the lac operator to inhibit transcription in E. coli. This inhibition can be relieved by adding lactose or isopropyl-β-D-thiogalactopyranoside (IPTG).
   2347..2365    +  promoter       T7 promoter: promoter for bacteriophage T7 RNA polymerase
   2470..2664    -  terminator     TEF terminator: Ashbya gossypii TEF terminator
   2665..2774    -  promoter       TEF promoter (fragment): Ashbya gossypii TEF promoter
   2784..3437    -  CDS            HIS3: HIS7_YEAST - Experimental evidence at protein level: Swiss-Prot protein existence level 1. From Saccharomyces cerevisiae (strain ATCC 204508 / S288c) (Baker's yeast).
   3482..3713    -  promoter       TEF promoter (fragment): Ashbya gossypii TEF promoter
   3847..4288    +  promoter       GAL1 promoter: S. cerevisiae GAL1; inducible promoter, regulated by Gal4
>Addgene plasmid #41607 | pFA6a-His3MX6-PGAL1 | depositor full sequence | sequence record 55641 | pFA6a-His3MX6-PGAL1 sequence 4372 bps
TCTATAGTGTCACCTAAATCGTATGTGTATGATACATAAGGTTATGTATTAATTGTAGCCGCGTTCTAAC
GACAATATGTCCATATGGTGCACTCTCAGTACAATCTGCTCTGATGCCGCATAGTTAAGCCAGCCCCGAC
ACCCGCCAACACCCGCTGACGCGCCCTGACGGGCTTGTCTGCTCCCGGCATCCGCTTACAGACAAGCTGT
GACCGTCTCCGGGAGCTGCATGTGTCAGAGGTTTTCACCGTCATCACCGAAACGCGCGAGACGAAAGGGC
CTCGTGATACGCCTATTTTTATAGGTTAATGTCATGATAATAATGGTTTCTTAGACGTCAGGTGGCACTT
TTCGGGGAAATGTGCGCGGAACCCCTATTTGTTTATTTTTCTAAATACATTCAAATATGTATCCGCTCAT
GAGACAATAACCCTGATAAATGCTTCAATAATATTGAAAAAGGAAGAGTATGAGTATTCAACATTTCCGT
GTCGCCCTTATTCCCTTTTTTGCGGCATTTTGCCTTCCTGTTTTTGCTCACCCAGAAACGCTGGTGAAAG
TAAAAGATGCTGAAGATCAGTTGGGTGCACGAGTGGGTTACATCGAACTGGATCTCAACAGCGGTAAGAT
CCTTGAGAGTTTTCGCCCCGAAGAACGTTTTCCAATGATGAGCACTTTTAAAGTTCTGCTATGTGGCGCG
GTATTATCCCGTATTGACGCCGGGCAAGAGCAACTCGGTCGCCGCATACACTATTCTCAGAATGACTTGG
TTGAGTACTCACCAGTCACAGAAAAGCATCTTACGGATGGCATGACAGTAAGAGAATTATGCAGTGCTGC
CATAACCATGAGTGATAACACTGCGGCCAACTTACTTCTGACAACGATCGGAGGACCGAAGGAGCTAACC
GCTTTTTTGCACAACATGGGGGATCATGTAACTCGCCTTGATCGTTGGGAACCGGAGCTGAATGAAGCCA
TACCAAACGACGAGCGTGACACCACGATGCCTGTAGCAATGGCAACAACGTTGCGCAAACTATTAACTGG
CGAACTACTTACTCTAGCTTCCCGGCAACAATTAATAGACTGGATGGAGGCGGATAAAGTTGCAGGACCA
CTTCTGCGCTCGGCCCTTCCGGCTGGCTGGTTTATTGCTGATAAATCTGGAGCCGGTGAGCGTGGGTCTC
GCGGTATCATTGCAGCACTGGGGCCAGATGGTAAGCCCTCCCGTATCGTAGTTATCTACACGACGGGGAG
TCAGGCAACTATGGATGAACGAAATAGACAGATCGCTGAGATAGGTGCCTCACTGATTAAGCATTGGTAA
CTGTCAGACCAAGTTTACTCATATATACTTTAGATTGATTTAAAACTTCATTTTTAATTTAAAAGGATCT
AGGTGAAGATCCTTTTTGATAATCTCATGACCAAAATCCCTTAACGTGAGTTTTCGTTCCACTGAGCGTC
AGACCCCGTAGAAAAGATCAAAGGATCTTCTTGAGATCCTTTTTTTCTGCGCGTAATCTGCTGCTTGCAA
ACAAAAAAACCACCGCTACCAGCGGTGGTTTGTTTGCCGGATCAAGAGCTACCAACTCTTTTTCCGAAGG
TAACTGGCTTCAGCAGAGCGCAGATACCAAATACTGTCCTTCTAGTGTAGCCGTAGTTAGGCCACCACTT
CAAGAACTCTGTAGCACCGCCTACATACCTCGCTCTGCTAATCCTGTTACCAGTGGCTGCTGCCAGTGGC
GATAAGTCGTGTCTTACCGGGTTGGACTCAAGACGATAGTTACCGGATAAGGCGCAGCGGTCGGGCTGAA
CGGGGGGTTCGTGCACACAGCCCAGCTTGGAGCGAACGACCTACACCGAACTGAGATACCTACAGCGTGA
GCATTGAGAAAGCGCCACGCTTCCCGAAGGGAGAAAGGCGGACAGGTATCCGGTAAGCGGCAGGGTCGGA
ACAGGAGAGCGCACGAGGGAGCTTCCAGGGGGAAACGCCTGGTATCTTTATAGTCCTGTCGGGTTTCGCC
ACCTCTGACTTGAGCGTCGATTTTTGTGATGCTCGTCAGGGGGGCGGAGCCTATGGAAAAACGCCAGCAA
CGCGGCCTTTTTACGGTTCCTGGCCTTTTGCTGGCCTTTTGCTCACATGTTCTTTCCTGCGTTATCCCCT
GATTCTGTGGATAACCGTATTACCGCCTTTGAGTGAGCTGATACCGCTCGCCGCAGCCGAACGACCGAGC
GCAGCGAGTCAGTGAGCGAGGAAGCGGAAGAGCGCCCAATACGCAAACCGCCTCTCCCCGCGCGTTGGCC
GATTCATTAATGCAGGTTAACCTGGCTTATCGAAATTAATACGACTCACTATAGGGAGACCGGCAGATCC
GCGGCCGCATAGGCCACTAGTGGATCTGATATCATCGATGAATTCGAGCTCGTTTAAACTGGATGGCGGC
GTTAGTATCGAATCGACAGCAGTATAGCGACCAGCATTCACATACGATTGACGCATGATATTACTTTCTG
CGCACTTAACTTCGCATCTGGGCAGATGATGTCGAGGCGAAAAAAAATATAAATCACGCTAACATTTGAT
TAAAATAGAACAACTACAATATAAAAAAACTATACAAATGACAAGTTCTTGAAAACAAGAATCTTTTTAT
TGTCTTGTTTATGTTCGGATGTGATGTGAGAACTGTATCCTAGCAAGATTTTAAAAGGAAGTATATGAAA
GAAGAACCTCAGTGGCAAATCCTAACCTTTTATATTTCTCTACAAGTACTTCACATCAAAACACCTTTGG
TTGAGGGAACGTCATTGGTGCCATTGCTAGAAATAGCTTCTCTTATGGCAACAGCCAAAGCCTTGAACGC
ACTCTCACTTCTGTGGTGATCGTTGAAACCTCTCAGACAATCAACATGCAAAGTAATTCTGGCCGCCTCC
GCGAAACTTTCCAAAAAGTGTGGAATCATTTCAGTGGATAAATCACCAATCATCTCTCTCTTCAATCCAA
GGTCGATTACAGCAAATGGTCTATTAGATAAATCGACTACGGCACGTGATAGCGCCTCATCCAATGGTGC
GAACCCAGTACCGAATCTTTTTACACCACGGACAGCACCCATTGCTTCTTTGAACGCTTGCCCTAATGCG
ATACCGCAATCTTCGGTAGTATGGTGATCGTCAATGTGCAGGTCACCGATACATTCAACAATAAGAGACC
AACCAGAGTGTTTTGCCAACGCATGGATCATATGATCCAAAAAGCCAACACCTGTGTGAATATCGATGAC
CTGTGACTGAGTAGCTTGGGAAGCTACATCGTCATCCTTCTTTGCAGGAAGAATCGAATCTTTTATTTGA
ATATAACCACCATTCAGCGAAATAGCGATTTGAATTTTAGTTTCATTAGTGATACGGGAGATAAACGCCT
TGCGCTCCTGAACAGTTTGTTTTTGCTTTTTTTGGGCTGGTTCTGCCATGGGGGGCGCGGCGTGGGGACA
ATTCAACGCGTCTGTGAGGGGAGCGTTTCCCTGCTCGCAGGTCTGCAGCGAGGAGCCGTAATTTTTGCTT
CGCGCCGTGCGGCCATCAAAATGTATGGATGCAAATGATTATACATGGGGATGTATGGGCTAAATGTACG
GGCGACAGTCACATCATGCCCCTGAGCTGCGCACGTCAAGACTGTCAAGGAGGGTATTCTGGGCCTCCAT
GTCGCTGGCCGGGTGACCCGGCGGGGACGAGGCAAGCTAAACAGATCTGTAAAGAGCCCCATTATCTTAG
CCTAAAAAAACCTTCTCTTTGGAACTTTCAGTAATACGCTTAACTGCTCATTGCTATATTGAAGTACGGA
TTAGAAGCCGCCGAGCGGGTGACAGCCCTCCGAAGGAAGACTCTCCTCCGTGCGTCCTCGTCTTCACCGG
TCGCGTTCCTGAAACGCAGATGTGCCTCGCGCCGCACTGCTCCGAACAATAAAGATTCTACAATACTAGC
TTTTATGGTTATGAAGAGGAAAAATTGGCAGTAACCTGGCCCCACAAACCTTCAAATGAACGAATCAAAT
TAACAACCATAGGATGATAATGCGATTAGTTTTTTAGCCTTATTTCTGGGGTAATTAATCAGCGAAGCGA
TGATTTTTGATCTATTAACAGATATATAAATGCAAAAACTGCATAACCACTTTAACTAATACTTTCAACA
TTTTCGGTTTGTATTACTTCTTATTCAAATGTAATAAAAGTATCAACAAAAAATTGTTAATATACCTCTA
TACTTTAACGTCAAGGAGAAAAAACCCGGATCTCAAAATGTCTTTAATTAACCCGGGGATCCGTCGACCT
GCAGCGTACGAAGCTTCAGCTGGCGGCCGCGT
