>Addgene plasmid #41607 | pFA6a-His3MX6-PGAL1 | addgene partial sequence | sequence record 56459 | Sp6 5'-ATTTAGGTGACACTATAG-3'
GCTGCAGGTCGACGGATCCCCGGGTTAATTAAAGACATTTTGAGATCCGGGTTTTTTCTCCTTGACGTTA
AAGTATAGAGGTATATTAACAATTTTTTGTTGATACTTTTATTACATTTGAATAAGAAGTAATACAAACC
GAAAATGTTGAAAGTATTAGTTAAAGTGGTTATGCAGTTTTTGCATTTATATATCTGTTAATAGATCAAA
AATCATCGCTTCGCTGATTAATTACCCCAGAAATAAGGCTAAAAAACTAATCGCATTATCATCCTATGGT
TGTTAATTTGATTCGTTCATTTGAAGGTTTGTGGGGCCAGGTTACTGCCAATTTTTCCTCTTCATAACCA
TAAAAGCTAGTATTGTAGAATCTTTATTGTTCGGAGCAGTGCGGCGCGAGGCACATCTGCGTTTCAGGAA
CGCGACCGGTGAAGACGAGGACGCACGGAGGAGAGTCTTCCTTCGGAGGGCTGTCACCCGCTCGGCGGCT
TCTAATCCGTACTTCAATATAGCAATGAGCAGTTAAGCGTATTACTGAAAGTTCCAAAGAGAAGGTTTTT
TTAGGCTAAGATAATGGGGCTCTTTACAGATCTGTTTAGCTTGCCTCGTCCCCGCCGGGTCACCCGGCCA
GCGACATGGAGGCCCAGAATACCCTCCTTGACAGTCTTGACGTGCGCAGCTCAGGGGCATGATGTGACTG
TCGCCCGTACATTTAGCCCATACATCCCCATGTATAATCATTTGCATCCATACATTTTGATGGCCGCACG
GCGCGAAGCAAAAATTACGGCTCCTCGCTGCAGACCTGCGAGCAGGGAAACGCTCCCCTCACAGACGCGT
TGAATTGTCCCCACGCCGCGCCCCTGTAGAGAAATATAAAAGGTTAGGATTTGCCACTGAGGTTCTTCTT
TCATATACTTCCTTT
