>Addgene plasmid #41607 | pFA6a-His3MX6-PGAL1 | addgene partial sequence | sequence record 56462 | T7 5'-TAATACGACTCACTATAGGG-3'
CGCATAGGCCACTAGTGGATCTGATATCATCGATGAATTCGAGCTCGTTTAAACTGGATGGCGGCGTTAG
TATCGAATCGACAGCAGTATAGCGACCAGCATTCACATACGATTGACGCATGATATTACTTTCTGCGCAC
TTAACTTCGCATCTGGGCAGATGATGTCGAGGCGAAAAAAAATATAAATCACGCTAACATTTGATTAAAA
TAGAACAACTACAATATAAAAAAACTATACAAATGACAAGTTCTTGAAAACAAGAATCTTTTTATTGTCA
GTACTTCACATCAAAACACCTTTGGTTGAGGGAACGTCATTGGTGCCATTGCTAGAAATAGCTTCTCTTA
TGGCAACAGCCAAAGCCTTGAACGCACTCTCACTTCTGTGGTGATCGTTGAAACCTCTCAGACAATCAAC
ATGCAAAGTAATTCTGGCCGCCTCCGCGAAACTTTCCAAAAAGTGTGGAATCATTTCAGTGGATAAATCA
CCAATCATCTCTCTCTTCAATCCAAGGTCGATTACAGCAAATGGTCTACTAGATAAATCGACTACGGCAC
GTGATAGCGCCTCATCCAATGGTGCGAACCCAGTACCGAATCTTTTTACACCACGGACAGCACCCATTGC
TTCTTTGAACGCTTGCCCTAATGCGATACCGCAATCTTCGGTAGTATGGTGATCGTCAATGTGCAGGTCA
CCAATACATTCAACAATAAGAGACCAACCAGAGTGTTTTGCCAACGCATGGATCATATGATCCAAAAAGC
CAACACCTGTGTGAATATCGATGACCTGTGACTGAGTAGCTTGGGAAGCTACATCGTCATCCTTCTTTGC
AGGAAGAATCGAATCTTTTATTTGAATATAACCACCATTCAGCGAAATAGCGATTTGAATTTTAGTTTCA
TTAGTGATACGGGAGATAAACGCCTTGCGCTCCTGAACAGTTTGTTTTTGCTTTTTTTGGGCTGGTTCTG
CCATGGTTGTTTATGTTCGGATGTGATGTGAGAACTGTATCCTAGCAAGATTT
